>Addgene plasmid #69035 | pES006 (pTet-qacR 2/pQacA-deGFP) | depositor full sequence | sequence record 132283 | pES006 (pTet-qacR 2/pQacA-deGFP) sequence 3956 bps
GCGAAGTGATCTTCCGTCACAGGTATTTATTCGGCGCAAAGTGCGTCGGGTGATGCTGCCAACTTACTGA
TTTAGTGTATGATGGTGTTTTTGAGGTGCTCCAGTGGCTTCTGTTTCTATCAGCTGTCCCTCCTGTTCAG
CTACTGACGGGGTGGTGCGTAACGGCAAAAGCACCGCCGGACATCAGCGGTAGCGGAGTGTATACTGGCT
TACTATGTTGGCACTGATGAGGGTGTCAGTGAAGTGCTTCATGTGGCAGGAGAAAAAAGGCTGCACCGGT
GCGTCAGCAGAATATGTGATACAGGATATATTCCGCTTCCTCGCTCACTGACTCGCTACGCTCGGTCGTT
CGACTGCGGCGAGCGGAAATGGCTTACGAACGGGGCGGAGATTTCCTGGAAGATGCCAGGAAGATACTTA
ACAGGGAAGTGAGAGGGCCGCGGCAAAGCCGTTTTTCCATAGGCTCCGCCCCCCTGACAAGCATCACGAA
ATCTGACGCTCAAATCAGTGGTGGCGAAACCCGACAGGACTATAAAGATACCAGGCGTTTCCCCCTGGCG
GCTCCCTCGTGCGCTCTCCTGTTCCTGCCTTTCGGTTTACCGGTGTCATTCCGCTGTTATGGCCGCGTTT
GTCTCATTCCACGCCTGACACTCAGTTCCGGGTAGGCAGTTCGCTCCAAGCTGGACTGTATGCACGAACC
CCCCGTTCAGTCCGACCGCTGCGCCTTATCCGGTAACTATCGTCTTGAGTCCAACCCGGAAAGACATGCA
AAAGCACCACTGGCAGCAGCCACTGGTAATTGATTTAGAGGAGTTAGTCTTGAAGTCATGCGCCGGTTAA
GGCTAAACTGAAAGGACAAGTTTTGGTGACTGCGCTCCTCCAAGCCAGTTACCTCGGTTCAAAGAGTTGG
TAGCTCAGAGAACCTTCGAAAAACCGCCCTGCAAGGCGGTTTTTTCGTTTTCAGAGCAAGAGATTACGCG
CAGACCAAAACGATCTCAAGAAGATCATCTTATTAATCAGATAAAATATTTCTAGATTTCAGTGCAATTT
ATCTCTTCAAATGTAGCACCTGAAGTCAGCCCCATACGATATAAGTTGTAATTCTCATGTTTGACAGCTT
ATCATCGATAAGCTTCCGATGGCGCGCCGAGAGGCTTTACACTTTATGCTTCCGGCTGGTCTCAGCATCC
ACGCATTATAACGTCGTATTAGCTGCCTTTCGTCTTCAATAATTCTTGACATCCCTATCAGTGATAGAGA
TACTTCGTGCAATTTTTATATCACCGCCAGGGGTACAACAAGCAAAGAGGAGAAATACTAGCATGAACTT
GAAAGATAAGATTTTGGGTGTTGCTAAAGAGCTGTTTATCAAAAACGGTTACAATGCTACTACCACTGGT
GAGATTGTGAAATTGTCTGAATCTTCTAAAGGGAATCTATACTATCATTTCAAAACGAAGGAAAATTTGT
TCTTGGAAATCTTGAACATTCAACTGAGTAAATATCAAGAACAATGGAAAAAGGAGCAGATTAAAGCTAA
AACTAATAGAGAAAAGTTTTATCTGTATAATGAGTTGTCTTTGACTACACAATATTACTATCCACTACAG
AACGCACAGATCGAGTTCTACACTGAATACTATAAGACTAACTCCATCAATGAAAAACAGAACAAATACC
AAAATAAGTATATCGATGCATATCACGTTATTTTCAAAGAAGGTAATCTTAACGGTGAGTGGAGTATAAA
TGATGTTAATGCCGTTTCTAAAATTGCTGCTATGGCTGTTTTAGGTATTGTTATGTTCACACATGAGCAA
AACATCAACGAAAGAATTAAGTTGATGAACAAGTTCTCTCAGATCTTTTTGAATGGTCTTAGTAAAGGTT
CTGGTCACCATCATCACCACCATTAATGAACCAGGCATCAAATAAAACGAAAGGCTCAGTCGAAAGACTG
GGCCTTTCGTTTTATCTGTTGTTTGTCGGTGAACGCTCTCTACTAGAGTCACACTGGCTCACCTTCGGGT
GGGCCTTTCTGCGTTTATAGTCGGGCACGACTCTCAAGGGCATCGGTCGACACAGAAAAGCCCGCCTTTC
GGCGGGCTTTGCTCGAGTTATTCACCAGATGCTTCATTAGATCCCGGCGGCGGTCACGAACTCCAGCAGG
ACCATGTGATCGCGCTTCTCGTTGGGGTCTTTGCTCAGGGCGGACTGGGTGCTCAGGTAGTGGTTGTCGG
GCAGCAGCACGGGGCCGTCGCCGATGGGGGTGTTCTGCTGGTAGTGGTCGGCGAGCTGCACGCTGCCGTC
CTCGATGTTGTGGCGGATCTTGAAGTTCACCTTGATGCCGTTCTTCTGCTTGTCGGCCATGATATAGACG
TTGTGGCTGTTGTAGTTGTACTCCAGCTTGTGCCCCAGGATGTTGCCGTCCTCCTTGAAGTCGATGCCCT
TCAGCTCGATGCGGTTCACCAGGGTGTCGCCCTCGAACTTCACCTCGGCGCGGGTCTTGTAGTTGCCGTC
GTCCTTGAAGAAGATGGTGCGCTCCTGGACGTAGCCTTCGGGCATGGCGGACTTGAAGAAGTCGTGCTGC
TTCATGTGGTCGGGGTAGCGGCTGAAGCACTGCACGCCGTAGGTCAGGGTGGTCACGAGGGTGGGCCAGG
GCACGGGCAGCTTGCCGGTGGTGCAGATGAACTTCAGGGTCAGCTTGCCGTAGGTGGCATCGCCCTCGCC
CTCGCCGGACACGCTGAACTTGTGGCCGTTTACGTCGCCGTCCAGCTCGACCAGGATGGGAACAACGCCA
GTGAAAAGCTCCATGGTATATCTCCTTCTTAAAGTTAAACAAAATTATTGCTTTTAAGTTCCCTCCAATC
CTTATAGACCGTGCGATCGGTCTATAAGGATTATAATCTATTTTTTTACATATTACAACAAAAAATCTTG
CGAAATTTAAATGATGCTATGGATGTGAGACCTTGATCGGGCACGTAAGAGGTTCCAACTTTCACCATAA
TGAAATAAGATCACTACCGGGCGTATTTTTTGAGTTATCGAGATTTTCAGGAGCTAAGGAAGCTAAAATG
GAGAAAAAAATCACTGGATATACCACCGTTGATATATCCCAATGGCATCGTAAAGAACATTTTGAGGCAT
TTCAGTCAGTTGCTCAATGTACCTATAACCAGACCGTTCAGCTGGATATTACGGCCTTTTTAAAGACCGT
AAAGAAAAATAAGCACAAGTTTTATCCGGCCTTTATTCACATTCTTGCCCGCCTGATGAATGCTCATCCG
GAATTTCGTATGGCAATGAAAGACGGTGAGCTGGTGATATGGGATAGTGTTCACCCTTGTTACACCGTTT
TCCATGAGCAAACTGAAACGTTTTCATCGCTCTGGAGTGAATACCACGACGATTTCCGGCAGTTTCTACA
CATATATTCGCAAGATGTGGCGTGTTACGGTGAAAACCTGGCCTATTTCCCTAAAGGGTTTATTGAGAAT
ATGTTTTTCGTCTCAGCCAATCCCTGGGTGAGTTTCACCAGTTTTGATTTAAACGTGGCCAATATGGACA
ACTTCTTCGCCCCCGTTTTCACCATGGGCAAATATTATACGCAAGGCGACAAGGTGCTGATGCCGCTGGC
GATTCAGGTTCATCATGCCGTTTGTGATGGCTTCCATGTCGGCAGAATGCTTAATGAATTACAACAGTAC
TGCGATGAGTGGCAGGGCGGGGCGTAATTTGATATCGAGCTCGCTTGGACTCCTGTTGATAGATCCAGTA
ATGACCTCAGAACTCCATCTGGATTTGTTCAGAACGCTCGGTTGCCGCCGGGCGTTTTTTATTGGTGAGA
ATCCAAGCCTCGGTGAGAATCCAAGCCTCGATCAACGTCTCATTTTCGCCAAAAGTTGGCCCAGGGCTTC
CCGGTATCAACAGGGACACCAGGATTTATTTATTCT
Features (pLannotate 1.2.2; 15 found; start..end, strand, type, name):
     49..189     +  mobile_element IS1 (fragment): prokaryotic transposable element IS1
    186..212     +  misc_feature   bom (fragment): basis of mobility region from pBR322
    311..366     -  rep_origin     RSF ori (fragment): Plasmids containing the RSF 1030 origin of replication can be propagated in E. coli cells that contain additional plasmids with compatible origins.
    454..999     -  rep_origin     p15A ori: Plasmids containing the medium-copy-number p15A origin of replication can be propagated in E. coli cells that contain a second plasmid with the ColE1 origin.
   1111..1135    +  promoter       tet promoter (fragment): E. coli promoter for tetracycline efflux protein gene
   1156..1177    +  promoter       lac UV5 promoter (fragment): E. coli lac promoter with an "up" mutation
   1236..1264    +  promoter       PLtetO-1 promoter (fragment): modified phage lambda PL promoter with tet operator sites (Lutz and Bujard, 1997)
   1323..1886    +  CDS            qacR: QACR_STAAM - Experimental evidence at protein level: Swiss-Prot protein existence level 1. Transcriptional repressor of qacA. Binds to IR1, an unusually long 28 bp operator, which is located downstream from the qacA promoter and overlaps its transcription start site. QacR is induced from its IR1 site by binding to one of many structurally dissimilar cationic lipophilic compounds, which are also substrates of QacA (By similarity). From Staphylococcus aureus (strain Mu50 / ATCC 700699).
   1929..2000    +  terminator     rrnB T1 terminator: transcription terminator T1 from the E. coli rrnB gene
   2016..2043    +  terminator     T7Te terminator: phage T7 early transcription terminator
   2140..2811    -  CDS            (3-F)Tyr-EGFP: (3-F)Tyr-EGFP is a basic (constitutively fluorescent) green fluorescent protein published in 2004, derived from Aequorea victoria.
   2821..2843    -  RBS            RBS: efficient ribosome binding site from bacteriophage T7 gene 10 (Olins and Rangwala, 1989)
   2980..3077    +  promoter       cat promoter: promoter of the E. coli cat gene encoding chloramphenicol acetyltransferase
   3078..3734    +  CDS            cat: CAT_ECOLX - Experimental evidence at protein level: Swiss-Prot protein existence level 1. This enzyme is an effector of chloramphenicol resistance in bacteria. From Escherichia coli. This protein is used as a marker in many commonly used cloning vectors, such as pACYC184.
   3758..3852    +  terminator     lambda t0 terminator: transcription terminator from phage lambda
