[The description below was written by a language model from this plasmid's Addgene catalogue record and pLannotate feature annotations shown in this document.]
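Description:
pES006 (pTet-qacR 2/pQacA-deGFP) is a 3,956 bp bacterial expression plasmid that places a transcriptional repressor and its fluorescent reporter on a single low-copy replicon. It replicates from a p15A origin, which is compatible with ColE1-type plasmids, and is selected with chloramphenicol through a cat gene driven by its own promoter and followed by the lambda t0 terminator. The annotation also picks up short IS1, bom, RSF ori, tet promoter and lac UV5 promoter fragments, which appear to be backbone remnants or partial matches rather than functional parts.

The first cassette expresses "qacR 2", a synthetic variant of the Staphylococcus aureus QacR repressor carrying eleven substitutions (E57Q, E58L, W61Y, E90Q, I99Q, M116Q, L119Y, E120Q, N154M, N157L, T161M) and a C-terminal His6 tag. It is transcribed from a Tet-regulated promoter, annotated as a PLtetO-1 fragment, and terminated by rrnB T1 and T7Te. The listed growth strain, DH5alphaZ1, is commonly used as a source of TetR for such promoters, which would make repressor levels tunable with a tetracycline-type inducer. The second cassette lies on the opposite strand and encodes deGFP (eGFP-Del6-229, matched by the software to an EGFP variant) behind a T7 gene 10 ribosome binding site. It is under the pQacA promoter, which the catalogue states but the feature table does not annotate.

QacR normally binds the operator overlapping the qacA transcription start and is released on ligand binding, so fluorescence reports whether an effector relieves repression. According to the associated publication title, the plasmid belongs to work on computationally redesigning regulator effector specificity to build a vanillin sensor. The depositor notes that discrepancies between the quality-control and full sequences are not a functional concern.
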