Addgene plasmid #69035: pES006 (pTet-qacR 2/pQacA-deGFP)
Purpose: reporter with qacR 2 on single plasmid
Depositing lab: Richard Murray. Depositing organization: California Institute of Technology. Publication: Engineering Transcriptional Regulator Effector Specificity Using Computational Design and In Vitro Rapid Prototyping: Developing a Vanillin Sensor. de Los Santos EL, Meyerowitz JT, Mayo SL, Murray RM. ACS Synth Biol. 2015 Aug 19. 10.1021/acssynbio.5b00090 PubMed 26262913.
Backbone
  Vector backbone: p15A Ori/cm resistant
  Backbone manufacturer: unknown
  Backbone size w/o insert (bp): 1154
  Total vector size (bp): 3956
  Vector type: Bacterial Expression
Growth in bacteria
  Bacterial resistance: Chloramphenicol, 25 μg/mL
  Growth temperature: 37°C
  Growth strain: DH5alphaZ1
  Copy number: Low Copy
Gene/Insert 1
  Gene/Insert name: qacR
  Species: Synthetic
  Insert size (bp): 596
  Mutation: E57Q, E58L, W61Y, E90Q, I99Q, M116Q, L119Y, E120Q, N154M, N157L, T161M
  Entrez Gene: qacR (a.k.a. pTZ2162_28)
  Promoter: pTet
  Tag / fusion protein: His6 tag (C terminal on insert)
  Cloning method: Restriction Enzyme; 5′ cloning site BsaI (destroyed during cloning); 3′ cloning site BsaI (destroyed during cloning)
  Sequencing primers: 5′ GCTTATCATCGATAAGCTTCC; 3′ CGCCCGGTAGTGATCTTAT
Gene/Insert 2
  Gene/Insert name: deGFP (alt name: eGFP-Del6-229)
  Species: Synthetic
  Insert size (bp): 672
  Promoter: pQacA
  Cloning method: Restriction Enzyme; 5′ cloning site BsaI (destroyed during cloning); 3′ cloning site BsaI (destroyed during cloning)
  Sequencing primers: 5′ GCTTATCATCGATAAGCTTCC; 3′ CGCCCGGTAGTGATCTTAT
Terms and licenses: Academic/Nonprofit Terms; Industry Terms: Not Available to Industry
Depositor comments: Depositor notes that discrepancies between QC sequence and full plasmid sequence is not a concern for function.
How to cite: pES006 (pTet-qacR 2/pQacA-deGFP) was a gift from Richard Murray (Addgene plasmid # 69035 ; http://n2t.net/addgene:69035 ; RRID:Addgene_69035)
