>Addgene plasmid #69035 | pES006 (pTet-qacR 2/pQacA-deGFP) | addgene partial sequence | sequence record 132284 | EXFP-internal-R 5'-GAACTCCAGCAGGACCATGT-3'
TGGGTGCTCAGGTAGTGGTTGTCGGGCAGCAGCACGGGGCCGTCGCCGATGGGGGTGTTCTGCTGGTAGT
GGTCGGCGAGCTGCACGCTGCCGTCCTCGATGTTGTGGCGGATCTTGAAGTTCACCTTGATGCCGTTCTT
CTGCTTGTCGGCCATGATATAGACGTTGTGGCTGTTGTAGTTGTACTCCAGCTTGTGCCCCAGGATGTTG
CCGTCCTCCTTGAAGTCGATGCCCTTCAGCTCGATGCGGTTCACCAGGGTGTCGCCCTCGAACTTCACCT
CGGCGCGGGTCTTGTAGTTGCCGTCGTCCTTGAAGAAGATGGTGCGCTCCTGGACGTAGCCTTCGGGCAT
GGCGGACTTGAAGAAGTCGTGCTGCTTCATGTGGTCGGGGTAGCGGCTGAAGCACTGCACGCCGTAGGTC
AGGGTGGTCACGAGGGTGGGCCAGGGCACGGGCAGCTTGCCGGTGGTGCAGATGAACTTCAGGGTCAGCT
TGCCGTAGGTGGCATCGCCCTCGCCCTCGCCGGACACGCTGAACTTGTGGCCGTTTACGTCGCCGTCCAG
CTCGACCAGGATGGGAACAACGCCAGTGAAAAGCTCCATGGTATATCTCCTTCTTAAAGTTAAACAAAAT
TATTGCTTTTAAGTTCCCTCCAATCCTTATAGACCGTGCGATCGGTCTATAAGGATTATAATCTATTTTT
TTACATATTACAACAAAAAATCTTGCGAAATTTAAATGATGCTATGGATGTGAGACCTTGATCGGGCACG
TAAGAGGTTCCAACTTTCACCATAATGA
