>Addgene plasmid #69035 | pES006 (pTet-qacR 2/pQacA-deGFP) | addgene partial sequence | sequence record 133293 | pACYC-F 5'-tgaagtcagccccatacgat-3'
TCATCGATAAGCTTCCGATGGCGCGCCGAGAGGCTTTACACTTTATGCTTCCGGCTGGTCTCAGCATCCA
CGCATTATAACGTCGTATTAGCTGCCTTTCGTCTTCAATAATTCTTGACATCCCTATCAGTGATAGAGAT
ACTTCGTGCAATTTTTATATCACCGCCAGGGGTACAACAAGCAAAGAGGAGAAATACTAGCATGAACTTG
AAAGATAAGATTTTGGGTGTTGCTAAAGAGCTGTTTATCAAAAACGGTTACAATGCTACTACCACTGGTG
AGATTGTGAAATTGTCTGAATCTTCTAAAGGGAATCTATACTATCATTTCAAAACGAAGGAAAATTTGTT
CTTGGAAATCTTGAACATTCAACTGAGTAAATATCAAGAACAATGGAAAAAGGAGCAGATTAAAGCTAAA
ACTAATAGAGAAAAGTTTTATCTGTATAATGAGTTGTCTTTGACTACACAATATTACTATCCACTACAGA
ACGCACAGATCGAGTTCTACACTGAATACTATAAGACTAACTCCATCAATGAAAAACAGAACAAATACCA
AAATAAGTATATCGATGCATATCACGTTATTTTCAAAGAAGGTAATCTTAACGGTGAGTGGAGTATAAAT
GATGTTAATGCCGTTTCTAAAATTGCTGCTATGGCTGTTTTAGGTATTGTTATGTTCACACATGAGCAAA
ACATCAACGAAAGAATTAAGTTGATGAACAAGTTCTCTCAGATCTTTTTGAATGGTCTTAGTAAAGGTTC
TGGTCACCATCATCACCACCATTAATGAACCAGGCATCAAATAAAACGAAAGGCTCAGTCGAAAGACTG
